Addgene plasmid #199319: pNMSB91
Purpose: Combine with Gal4 to direct ACR1 expression
Depositing lab: Michael Krieg. Depositing organization: Institute of Photonic Sciences (ICFO). Publication: Neural engineering with photons as synaptic transmitters. Porta-de-la-Riva M, Gonzalez AC, Sanfeliu-Cerdan N, Karimi S, Malaiwong N, Pidde A, Morales-Curiel LF, Fernandez P, Gonzalez-Bolivar S, Hurth C, Krieg M. Nat Methods. 2023 Apr 6. doi: 10.1038/s41592-023-01836-9. PubMed 37024651.
Backbone
  Vector backbone: pHW394
  Total vector size (bp): 4382
  Vector type: Worm Expression
Growth in bacteria
  Bacterial resistance: Ampicillin, 100 μg/mL
  Growth temperature: 37°C
  Growth strain: NEB Stable
  Copy number: Unknown
Gene/Insert
  Gene/Insert name: 15xUAS::delta pes-10::::ACR1::let-858 3'UTR
  Species: C. elegans (nematode)
  Insert size (bp): 3064
  GenBank ID: KP171708
  Promoter: 15xUAS::delta pes-10
  Cloning method: Gibson Cloning
  Sequencing primers: 5′ M13rev; 3′ M13fwd
Terms and licenses: Academic/Nonprofit Terms; Industry Terms: Not Available to Industry
How to cite: pNMSB91 was a gift from Michael Krieg (Addgene plasmid # 199319 ; http://n2t.net/addgene:199319 ; RRID:Addgene_199319)
