[The description below was written by a language model from this plasmid's Addgene catalogue record and pLannotate feature annotations shown in this document.]
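Description:
pNMSB91 is a 4,382 bp C. elegans (worm) expression plasmid built on the pHW394 backbone. It serves as the effector half of a bipartite Gal4/UAS system. In E. coli it is maintained through a high-copy ColE1/pUC-type origin and selected with ampicillin via the β-lactamase (AmpR) gene and its own promoter. Remnants of a pUC-style cloning region (lac promoter, lac operator, CAP binding site and a short lacI fragment) flank the insert. These are carry-over backbone elements rather than functional parts of the worm cassette.

The roughly 3 kb insert, assembled by Gibson cloning, is recorded as 15xUAS::delta pes-10::ACR1::let-858 3'UTR. The feature table confirms three consecutive 5X UAS blocks, giving fifteen Gal4-binding sites. According to the catalogue fields, these sit upstream of the delta pes-10 basal promoter, a minimal worm promoter commonly used to make expression depend on nearby enhancer-type elements. In this arrangement, transcription of ACR1 should occur only in cells that also express a Gal4 driver, so cell specificity is set by the driver construct rather than by this plasmid. The let-858 3'UTR provides the 3' processing and polyadenylation signals. The automated annotation did not label the pes-10 element, the ACR1 coding sequence or the 3'UTR, which presumably occupy the unannotated stretch between the UAS repeats and the AmpR promoter. ACR1 is generally known as a light-gated anion channelrhodopsin used for optogenetic silencing, although the record itself only states that the plasmid is combined with Gal4 to direct ACR1 expression. The associated publication concerns neural engineering using photons as synaptic transmitters.
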