Features (pLannotate 1.2.2; 10 found; start..end, strand, type, name):
      1..31      +  promoter       lac promoter: promoter for the E. coli lac operon
     39..55      +  protein_bind   lac operator: The lac repressor binds to the lac operator to inhibit transcription in E. coli. This inhibition can be relieved by adding lactose or isopropyl-β-D-thiogalactopyranoside (IPTG). lac repressor encoded by lacI
    244..338     +  protein_bind   5X UAS: five tandem copies of the "ScaI site" 17-mer CGGAGTACTGTCCTCCG, an upstream activating sequence (UAS) that efficiently binds yeast Gal4 (Webster et al., 1988; Pfeiffer et al., 2010) GAL4
    377..471     +  protein_bind   5X UAS: five tandem copies of the "ScaI site" 17-mer CGGAGTACTGTCCTCCG, an upstream activating sequence (UAS) that efficiently binds yeast Gal4 (Webster et al., 1988; Pfeiffer et al., 2010) GAL4
    510..604     +  protein_bind   5X UAS: five tandem copies of the "ScaI site" 17-mer CGGAGTACTGTCCTCCG, an upstream activating sequence (UAS) that efficiently binds yeast Gal4 (Webster et al., 1988; Pfeiffer et al., 2010) GAL4
   2335..2439    +  promoter       AmpR promoter: bla
   2440..3300    +  CDS            AmpR: β-lactamase; bla; confers resistance to ampicillin, carbenicillin, and related antibiotics
   3471..4059    +  rep_origin     ori: high-copy-number ColE1/pMB1/pBR322/pUC origin of replication
   4242..4334    +  CDS            lacI (fragment): lac repressor; lacI; The lac repressor binds to the lac operator to inhibit transcription in E. coli. This inhibition can be relieved by adding lactose or isopropyl-β-D-thiogalactopyranoside (IPTG).
   4347..4368    +  protein_bind   CAP binding site: CAP binding activates transcription in the presence of cAMP. E. coli catabolite activator protein
>Addgene plasmid #199319 | pNMSB91 | addgene full sequence | sequence record 404759 | Addgene NGS Result
TTTACACTTTATGCTTCCGGCTCGTATGTTGTGTGGAATTGTGAGCGGATAACAATTTCACACAGGAAAC
AGCTATGACCATGATTACGCCAAGCTGTAAGTTTAAACATGATCTTACTAACTAACTATTCTCATTTAAA
TTTTCAGAGCTTAAAAATGGCTGAAATCACTCACAACGATGGATACGCTAACAACTTGGAAATGAAATAA
GCTTGCTAGCCCATGATTACGCCAAGCTACGGGCGGAGTACTGTCCTCCGAGCGGAGTACTGTCCTCCGA
GCGGAGTACTGTCCTCCGAGCGGAGTACTGTCCTCCGAGCGGAGTACTGTCCTCCGAGCGGAGACTCCCT
AGCCCATGATTACGCCAAGCTACGGGCGGAGTACTGTCCTCCGAGCGGAGTACTGTCCTCCGAGCGGAGT
ACTGTCCTCCGAGCGGAGTACTGTCCTCCGAGCGGAGTACTGTCCTCCGAGCGGAGACTCCCTAGCCCAT
GATTACGCCAAGCTACGGGCGGAGTACTGTCCTCCGAGCGGAGTACTGTCCTCCGAGCGGAGTACTGTCC
TCCGAGCGGAGTACTGTCCTCCGAGCGGAGTACTGTCCTCCGAGCGGAGACTCCCTAGGGGCGGCCGCAC
TGACTGGGCCGGCCAAAAATGCATAAGGTTTTGCTGGCACTGTTCTTTATCTTTCTGGCACCAGCATCCG
CACTGGCAGTCTCCGAACCGGCCTGCAGGTCGATTTTTTGCAAATTACGAGCGTTGTAGGGGGCGGAGCG
ATAGGTCCTATAGGTTTTGGTATATCATCATTCATTCATTCATTGGTACATTCATTTACCCACCTTCCTC
TTTCTGAGCTTCTCTGGAGTTCTGTGCTTCCTTTTTCCCTTATCTTTATACTGTAATTTTTAACTTTCAG
GCATTGATTGGCGCGCCTCTAGAGGATCCATGAGCAGCATCACCTGTGATCCCGCCATCTACGGCGAATG
GAGCAGGGAGAACCAGTTCTGCGTGGAGAAGAGCCTGATCACCCTGGACGGCATCAAGTACGTCCAGCTG
GTGATGGCCGTCGTGAGCGCCTGTCAGGTGTTCTTCATGGTGACCAGAGCCCCCAAGGTGCCCTGGGAAG
CCATCTACCTGCCCACCACCGAGATGATCACCTATTCCCTGGCCTTCACCGGAAACGGCTACATCAGAGT
GGCCAATGGCAAGTACCTGCCCTGGGCCAGAATGGCCAGCTGGCTGTGCACCTGCCCTATCATGCTGGGC
CTGGTGAGCAATATGGCCCTCGTGAAGTACAAGAGCATCCCCCTCAACCCTATGATGATCGCCGCCTCCA
GCATCTGCACCGTGTTCGGCATCACCGCCTCCGTGGTGCTAGACCCGCTGCACGTGTGGCTGTACTGTTT
CATCAGCAGCATCTTCTTCATCTTCGAGATGGTGGTGGCCTTCGCCATTTTCGCCATTACCATCCACGAT
TTCCAGACCATCGGCTCCCCCATGTCCCTGAAGGTGGTGGAGAGGCTGAAGCTGATGAGGATCGTGTTCT
ACGTGAGCTGGATGGCCTACCCTATCCTGTGGAGCTTCTCCAGCACCGGCGCCTGCATCATGAGCGAGAA
CACCAGCAGCGTGCTGTACCTGCTGGGCGACGCTCTGTGCAAGAACACCTACGGCATCCTGCTGTGGGCT
ACAACCTGGGGCCTGCTGAACGGCAAGTGGGACAGGGATTACGTGAAGGGCAGGAACGTGGACGGCACCC
TGATGCCTGAGTACGAGCAGGACCTGGAGAAGGGCAACACCGAGAGGTACGAGGACGCCAGAGCCGGCGA
GACCTAACCATACAAGTAATCCGGATGATCGACGCCAACGTCGTTGAATTTTCAAATTTTAAATACTGAA
TATTTGTTTTTTTTCCTATTATTTATTTATTCTCTTTGTGTTTTTTTTCTTGCTTTCTAAAAAATTAATT
CAATCCAAATCTAAACATTTTTTTTTCTCTTTCCGTCTCCCAATTCGTATTCCGCTCCTCTCATCTGAAC
ACAATGTGCAAGTTTATTTATCTTCTCGCTTTCATTTCATTAGGACGTGGGGGGAATTGGTGGAAGGGGG
AAACACACAAAAGGATGATGGAAATGAAATAAGGACACACAATATGCAACAACATTCAATTCAGAAATAT
GGAGGAAGGTTTAAAAGAAAACATAAAAATATATAGAGGAGGAAGGAAAACTAGTAAAAAATAAGCAAAG
AAATTAGGCGAACGATGAGAATTGTCCTCGCTTGGGCCCAAAAGGCCTTTTTTTTTTGGCGCCGACGTCA
GGTGGCACTTTTCGGGGAAATGTGCGCGGAACCCCTATTTGTTTATTTTTCTAAATACATTCAAATATGT
ATCCGCTCATGAGACAATAACCCTGATAAATGCTTCAATAATATTGAAAAAGGAAGAGTATGAGTATTCA
ACATTTCCGTGTCGCCCTTATTCCCTTTTTTGCGGCATTTTGCCTTCCTGTTTTTGCTCACCCAGAAACG
CTGGTGAAAGTAAAAGATGCTGAAGATCAGTTGGGTGCACGAGTGGGTTACATCGAACTGGATCTCAACA
GCGGTAAGATCCTTGAGAGTTTTCGCCCCGAAGAACGTTTTCCAATGATGAGCACTTTTAAAGTTCTGCT
ATGTGGCGCGGTATTATCCCGTATTGACGCCGGGCAAGAGCAACTCGGTCGCCGCATACACTATTCTCAG
AATGACTTGGTTGAGTACTCACCAGTCACAGAAAAGCATCTTACGGATGGCATGACAGTAAGAGAATTAT
GCAGTGCTGCCATAACCATGAGTGATAACACTGCGGCCAACTTACTTCTGACAACGATCGGAGGACCGAA
GGAGCTAACCGCTTTTTTGCACAACATGGGGGATCATGTAACTCGCCTTGATCGTTGGGAACCGGAGCTG
AATGAAGCCATACCAAACGACGAGCGTGACACCACGATGCCTGTAGCAATGGCAACAACGTTGCGCAAAC
TATTAACTGGCGAACTACTTACTCTAGCTTCCCGGCAACAATTAATAGACTGGATGGAGGCGGATAAAGT
TGCAGGACCACTTCTGCGCTCGGCCCTTCCGGCTGGCTGGTTTATTGCTGATAAATCTGGAGCCGGTGAG
CGTGGGTCTCGCGGTATCATTGCAGCACTGGGGCCAGATGGTAAGCCCTCCCGTATCGTAGTTATCTACA
CGACGGGGAGTCAGGCAACTATGGATGAACGAAATAGACAGATCGCTGAGATAGGTGCCTCACTGATTAA
GCATTGGTAACTGTCAGACCAAGTTTACTCATATATACTTTAGATTGATTTAAAACTTCATTTTTAATTT
AAAAGGATCTAGGTGAAGATCCTTTTTGATAATCTCATGACCAAAATCCCTTAACGTGAGTTTTCGTTCC
ACTGAGCGTCAGACCCCGTAGAAAAGATCAAAGGATCTTCTTGAGATCCTTTTTTTCTGCGCGTAATCTG
CTGCTTGCAAACAAAAAAACCACCGCTACCAGCGGTGGTTTGTTTGCCGGATCAAGAGCTACCAACTCTT
TTTCCGAAGGTAACTGGCTTCAGCAGAGCGCAGATACCAAATACTGTTCTTCTAGTGTAGCCGTAGTTAG
GCCACCACTTCAAGAACTCTGTAGCACCGCCTACATACCTCGCTCTGCTAATCCTGTTACCAGTGGCTGC
TGCCAGTGGCGATAAGTCGTGTCTTACCGGGTTGGACTCAAGACGATAGTTACCGGATAAGGCGCAGCGG
TCGGGCTGAACGGGGGGTTCGTGCACACAGCCCAGCTTGGAGCGAACGACCTACACCGAACTGAGATACC
TACAGCGTGAGCTATGAGAAAGCGCCACGCTTCCCGAAGGGAGAAAGGCGGACAGGTATCCGGTAAGCGG
CAGGGTCGGAACAGGAGAGCGCACGAGGGAGCTTCCAGGGGGAAACGCCTGGTATCTTTATAGTCCTGTC
GGGTTTCGCCACCTCTGACTTGAGCGTCGATTTTTGTGATGCTCGTCAGGGGGGCGGAGCCTATGGAAAA
ACGCCAGCAACGCGGCCTTTTTACGGTTCCTGGCCTTTTGCTGGCCTTTTGCTCACATGTTCTTTCCTGC
GTTATCCCCTGATTCTGTGGATAACCGTATTACCGCCTTTGAGTGAGCTGATACCGCTCGCCGCAGCCGA
ACGACCGAGCGCAGCGAGTCAGTGAGCGAGGAAGCGGAAGAGCGCCCAATACGCAAACCGCCTCTCCCCG
CGCGTTGGCCGATTCATTAATGCAGCTGGCACGACAGGTTTCCCGACTGGAAAGCGGGCAGTGAGCGCAA
CGCAATTAATGTGAGTTAGCTCACTCATTAGGCACCCCAGGC
